>Addgene plasmid #194348 | pECNUS_P6 | addgene full sequence | sequence record 388963 | Addgene NGS Result
TCTGTGAAGACAATGTGGAATTCCTCGAGGGAGCATCTTCATTCTTAAGATATGAAGATAATCTTCAAAA
GGCCCCTGGGAATCTGAAAGAAGAGAAGCAGGCCCATTTATATGGGAAAGAACAATAGTATTTCTTATAT
AGGCCCATTTAAGTTGAAAACAATCTTCAAAAGTCCCACATCGCTTAGATAAGAAAACGAAGCTGAGTTT
ATATACAGCTAGAGTCGAAGTAGTGATTGTGAGACCGTCACAGCTTGTCTGTAAGCGGATGCCGGGAGCA
GACAAGCCCGTCAGGGCGCGTCAGCGGGTGTTGGCGGGTGTCGGGGCTGGCTTAACTATGCGGCATCAGA
GCAGATTGTACTGAGAGTGCACCATATGCGGTGTGAAATACCGCACAGATGCGTAAGGAGAAAATACCGC
ATCAGGCGCCATTCGCCATTCAGGCTGCGCAACTGTTGGGAAGGGCGATCGGTGCGGGCCTCTTCGCTAT
TACGCCAGCTGGCGAAAGGGGGATGTGCTGCAAGGCGATTAAGTTGGGTAACGCCAGGGTTTTCCCAGTC
ACGACGTTGTAAAACGACGGCCAGTGAATTCGAGCTCGGTACCCGGGGATCCTCTAGAGTCGACCTGCAG
GCATGCAAGCTTGGCGTAATCATGGTCATAGCTGTTTCCTGTGTGAAATTGTTATCCGCTCACAATTCCA
CACAACATACGAGCCGGAAGCATAAAGTGTAAAGCCTGGGGTGCCTAATGAGTGAGCTAACTCACATTAA
TTGCGTTGCGCTCACTGCCCGCTTTCCAGTCGGGAAACCTGTCGTGCCAGCTGCGGTCTCAGTTTAAGAG
CTATGCTGGAAACAGCATAGCAAGTTTAAATAAGGCTAGTCCGTTATCAACTTGAAAAAGTGGCACCGAG
TCGGTGCTTTTTTTTGCAAAATTTTCCAGATCGATTTCTTCTTCCTCTGTTCTTCGGCGTTCAATTTCTG
GGGTCGCTGAGCTTGTCTTCTGCACGAAGTGGTTTAAACTATCAGTGTTTGACAGGATATATTGGCGGGT
AAACCTAAGAGAAAAGAGCGTTTATTAGAATAATCGGATATTTAAAAGGGCGTGAAAAGGTTTATCCGTT
CGTCCATTTGTATGTGCATGCCAACCACAGGGTTCCCCAGATCAGGCGCTGGCTGCTGAACCCCCAGCCG
GAACTGACCCCACAAGGCCCTAGCGTTTGCAATGCACCAGGTCATCATTGACCCAGGCGTGTTCCACCAG
GCCGCTGCCTCGCAACTCTTCGCAGGCTTCGCCGACCTGCTCGCGCCACTTCTTCACGCGGGTGGAATCC
GATCCGCACATGAGGCGGAAGGTTTCCAGCTTGAGCGGGTACGGCTCCCGGTGCGAGCTGAAATAGTCGA
ACATCCGTCGGGCCGTCGGCGACAGCTTGCGGTACTTCTCCCATATGAATTTCGTGTAGTGGTCGCCAGC
AAACAGCACGACGATTTCCTCGTCGATCAGGACCTGGCAACGGGACGTTTTCTTGCCACGGTCCAGGACG
CGGAAGCGGTGCAGCAGCGACACCGATTCCAGGTGCCCAACGCGGTCGGACGTGAAGCCCATCGCCGTCG
CCTGTAGGCGCGACAGGCATTCCTCGGCCTTCGTGTAATACCGGCCATTGATCGACCAGCCCAGGTCCTG
GCAAAGCTCGTAGAACGTGAAGGTGATCGGCTCGCCGATAGGGGTGCGCTTCGCGTACTCCAACACCTGC
TGCCACACCAGTTCGTCATCGTCGGCCCGCAGCTCGACGCCGGTGTAGGTGATCTTCACGTCCTTGTTGA
CGTGGAAAATGACCTTGTTTTGCAGCGCCTCGCGCGGGATTTTCTTGTTGCGCGTGGTGAACAGGGCAGA
GCGGGCCGTGTCGTTTGGCATCGCTCGCATCGTGTCCGGCCACGGCGCAATATCGAACAAGGAAAGCTGC
ATTTCCTTGATCTGCTGCTTCGTGTGTTTCAGCAACGCGGCCTGCTTGGCCTCGCTGACCTGTTTTGCCA
GGTCCTCGCCGGCGGTTTTTCGCTTCTTGGTCGTCATAGTTCCTCGCGTGTCGATGGTCATCGACTTCGC
CAAACCTGCCGCCTCCTGTTCAAGACGACGCGAACGCTCCACGGCGGCCGATGGCGCGGGCAGGGCAGGG
GGAGCCAGTTGCACGCTGTCGCGCTCGATCTTGGCCGTAGCTTGCTGGACCATCGAGCCGACGGACTGGA
AGGTTTCGCGGGGCGCACGCATGACGGTGCGGCTTGCGATGGTTTCGGCATCCTCGGCGGAAAACCCCGC
GTCGATCAGTTCTTGCCTGTATGCCTTCCGGTCAAACGTCCGATTCATTCACCCTCCTTGCGGGATTGCC
CCGACTCACGCCGGGGCAATGTGCCCTTATTCCTGATTTGACCCGCCTGGTGCCTTGGTGTCCAGATAAT
CCACCTTATCGGCAATGAAGTCGGTCCCGTAGACCGTCTGGCCGTCCTTCTCGTACTTGGTATTCCGAAT
CTTGCCCTGCACGAATACCAGCGACCCCTTGCCCAAATACTTGCCGTGGGCCTCGGCCTGAGAGCCAAAA
CACTTGATGCGGAAGAAGTCGGTGCGCTCCTGCTTGTCGCCGGCATCGTTGCGCCACATCTAGGATCTGC
CAGGAACCGTAAAAAGGCCGCGTTGCTGGCGTTTTTCCATAGGCTCCGCCCCCCTGACGAGCATCACAAA
AATCGACGCTCAAGTCAGAGGTGGCGAAACCCGACAGGACTATAAAGATACCAGGCGTTTCCCCCTGGAA
GCTCCCTCGTGCGCTCTCCTGTTCCGACCCTGCCGCTTACCGGATACCTGTCCGCCTTTCTCCCTTCGGG
AAGCGTGGCGCTTTCTCATAGCTCACGCTGTAGGTATCTCAGTTCGGTGTAGGTCGTTCGCTCCAAGCTG
GGCTGTGTGCACGAACCCCCCGTTCAGCCCGACCGCTGCGCCTTATCCGGTAACTATCGTCTTGAGTCCA
ACCCGGTAAGACACGACTTATCGCCACTGGCAGCAGCCACTGGTAACAGGATTAGCAGAGCGAGGTATGT
AGGCGGTGCTACAGAGTTCTTGAAGTGGTGGCCTAACTACGGCTACACTAGAAGAACAGTATTTGGTATC
TGCGCTCTGCTGAAGCCAGTTACCTTCGGAAAAAGAGTTGGTAGCTCTTGATCCGGCAAACAAACCACCG
CTGGTAGCGGTGGTTTTTTTGTTTGCAAGCAGCAGATTACGCGCAGAAAAAAAGGATCTCAAGAAGATCC
TTTGATCTTTTCTACGGGGTCTGACGCTCAGTGGAACGAAAACTCACGTTAAGGGATTTTGGTCATGAGA
TTATCAAAAAGGATCTTCACCTAGATCCTTTTAAATTAAAAATGAAGTTTTAAATCAATCTAAAGTATAT
ATGAGTAAACTTGGTCTGACAGTTACCAATGCTTAATCAGTGAGGCACCTATCTCAGCGATCTGTCTATT
TCGTTCATCCATAGTTGCCTGACTCCCCGTCGTGTAGATAACTACGATACGGGAGGGCTTACCATCTGGC
CCCAGTGCTGCAATGATACCGCGAGAACCACGCTCACCGGCTCCAGATTTATCAGCAATAAACCAGCCAG
CCGGAAGGGCCGAGCGCAGAAGTGGTCCTGCAACTTTATCCGCCTCCATCCAGTCTATTAATTGTTGCCG
GGAAGCTAGAGTAAGTAGTTCGCCAGTTAATAGTTTGCGCAACGTTGTTGCCATTGCTACAGGCATCGTG
GTGTCACGCTCGTCGTTTGGTATGGCTTCATTCAGCTCCGGTTCCCAACGATCAAGGCGAGTTACATGAT
CCCCCATGTTGTGCAAAAAAGCGGTTAGCTCCTTCGGTCCTCCGATCGTTGTCAGAAGTAAGTTGGCCGC
AGTGTTATCACTCATGGTTATGGCAGCACTGCATAATTCTCTTACTGTCATGCCATCCGTAAGATGCTTT
TCTGTGACTGGTGAGTACTCAACCAAGTCATTCTGAGAATAGTGTATGCGGCGACCGAGTTGCTCTTGCC
CGGCGTCAATACGGGATAATACCGCGCCACATAGCAGAACTTTAAAAGTGCTCATCATTGGAAAACGTTC
TTCGGGGCGAAAACTCTCAAGGATCTTACCGCTGTTGAGATCCAGTTCGATGTAACCCACTCGTGCACCC
AACTGATCTTCAGCATCTTTTACTTTCACCAGCGTTTCTGGGTGAGCAAAAACAGGAAGGCAAAATGCCG
CAAAAAAGGGAATAAGGGCGACACGGAAATGTTGAATACTCATACTCTTCCTTTTTCAATATTATTGAAG
CATTTATCAAGGTTATTGTCTCATGAGCGGATACATATTTGAATGTATTTAGAAAAATAAACAAATAGGG
GTTCCGCGCACGAATTGGCCAGCGCTGCCATTTTTGGGGTGAGGCCGTTCGCGGCCGAGGGGCGCAGCCC
CTGGGGGGATGGGAGGCCCGCGTTAGCGGGCCGGGAGGGTTCGAGAAGGGGGGGCACCCCCCTTCGGCGT
GCGCGGTCACGCGCACAGGGCGCAGCCCTGGTTAAAAACAAGGTTTATAAATATTGGTTTAAAAGCAGGT
TAAAAGACAGGTTAGCGGTGGCCGAAAAACGGGCGGAAACCCTTGCAAATGCTGGATTTTCTGCCTGTGG
ACAGCCCCTCAAATGTCAATAGGTGCGCCCCTCATCTGTCAGCACTCTGCCCCTCAAGTGTCAAGGATCG
CGCCCCTCATCTGTCAGTAGTCGCGCCCCTCAAGTGTCAATACCGCAGGGCACTTATCCCCAGGCTTGTC
CACATCATCTGTGGGAAACTCGCGTAAAATCAGGCGTTTTCGCCGATTTGCGAGGCTGGCCAGCTCCACG
TCGCCGGCCGAAATCGAGCCTGCCCCTCATCTGTCAACGCCGCGCCGGGTGAGTCGGCCCCTCAAGTGTC
AACGTCCGCCCCTCATCTGTCAGTGAGGGCCAAGTTTTCCGCGAGGTATCCACAACGCCGGCGGCCGCGG
TGTCTCGCACACGGCTTCGACGGCGTTTCTGGCGCGTTTGCAGGGCCATAGACGGCCGCCAGCCCAGCGG
CGAGGGCAACCAGCCCGGTGAGCGTCGCAAAGGAGATCCTGATCTGACTGATGGGCTGCCTGTATCGAGT
GGTGATTTTGTGCCGAGCTGCCGGTCGGGGAGCTGTTGGCTGGCTGGTGGCAGGATATATTGTGGTGTAA
ACAAATTGACGCTTAGACAACTTAATAACACATTGCGGACGTTTTTAATGTACTGGGGTGGATGCAGTGG
GCCCCAC
Features (pLannotate 1.2.2; 17 found; start..end, strand, type, name):
    167..183     +  promoter       AtU6 promoter (fragment): consensus promoter from the three Arabidopsis U6 snRNA genes (Waibel and Filipowicz, 1990; Nekrasov et al., 2013)
    327..426     +  misc_feature   bom (fragment): basis of mobility region from pBR322
    432..589     -  CDS            lacZα (fragment): LacZα fragment of β-galactosidase; lacZ fragment
    586..642     +  misc_feature   MCS: pUC18/19 multiple cloning site
    679..695     -  protein_bind   lac operator: The lac repressor binds to the lac operator to inhibit transcription in E. coli. This inhibition can be relieved by adding lactose or isopropyl-β-D-thiogalactopyranoside (IPTG). lac repressor encoded by lacI
    703..733     -  promoter       lac promoter: promoter for the E. coli lac operon
    748..769     -  protein_bind   CAP binding site: CAP binding activates transcription in the presence of cAMP. E. coli catabolite activator protein
    782..824     -  CDS            lacI (fragment): lac repressor; lacI; The lac repressor binds to the lac operator to inhibit transcription in E. coli. This inhibition can be relieved by adding lactose or isopropyl-β-D-thiogalactopyranoside (IPTG).
    850..917     +  misc_RNA       tracrRNA (fragment): trans-activating CRISPR RNA for the Streptococcus pyogenes CRISPR/Cas9 system
   1030..1054    +  misc_feature   RB T-DNA repeat: right border repeat from nopaline C58 T-DNA
   1166..1186    -  CDS            TetR (fragment): tetracycline resistance regulatory protein; tetR
   1213..2358    -  CDS            trfA: TRFA_ECOLX - Experimental evidence at protein level: Swiss-Prot protein existence level 1. Also involved in plasmid copy number control, promoting intermolecular coupling of protein bound iterons at oriV, which inhibits replication initiation. From Escherichia coli.
   2694..3282    -  rep_origin     ori: high-copy-number ColE1/pMB1/pBR322/pUC origin of replication
   3453..4313    -  CDS            AmpR: β-lactamase; bla; confers resistance to ampicillin, carbenicillin, and related antibiotics
   4314..4418    -  promoter       AmpR promoter: bla
   4505..5136    -  rep_origin     oriV: incP origin of replication
   5228..5252    +  misc_feature   LB T-DNA repeat: left border repeat from nopaline C58 T-DNA
