[The description below was written by a language model from this plasmid's Addgene catalogue record and pLannotate feature annotations shown in this document.]
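Description:
pECNUS_P6 is a 5,327 bp plant-expression entry clone built on the pICH47781 backbone and described by its depositors as the position 6 sgRNA entry clone of a positional series. It is maintained in E. coli as a high-copy plasmid through a ColE1/pUC-type origin and selected with ampicillin via the β-lactamase gene and its promoter. The backbone also carries the broad-host-range incP oriV together with the trfA replication initiator gene, and the cargo region lies between nopaline-type left and right T-DNA border repeats, features typical of vectors designed for compatibility with Agrobacterium-based plant transformation workflows.

The roughly 975 bp insert is recorded as an sgRNA expression cassette with LacZ. The annotation shows an Arabidopsis thaliana U6 snRNA promoter, which drives RNA polymerase III transcription of small RNAs in plants, followed by a bacterial lacZα unit in the opposite orientation (lac promoter, operator, CAP binding site, pUC multiple cloning site and lacZα fragment), and then a Streptococcus pyogenes Cas9 guide scaffold annotated as a tracrRNA fragment. This layout suggests that lacZα acts as a replaceable placeholder between promoter and scaffold, so that putting a guide spacer in its place would complete the sgRNA gene and allow blue/white screening, although the record does not spell out that step. The insert's cloning sites are BsaI sites that are retained, consistent with type IIS restriction-based assembly of several position-specific guide cassettes in a defined order. The plasmid itself encodes no Cas9 or plant selection marker in the annotated features. It was deposited with work on designing minimal guide RNA sets covering multiple targets across genomes.
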