Addgene plasmid #194348: pECNUS_P6
Purpose: sgRNA position entry clone 6
Depositing lab: Eunyoung Chae. Depositing organization: National University of Singapore. Publication: Generating minimum set of gRNA to cover multiple targets in multiple genomes with MINORg. Lee RR, Cher WY, Wang J, Chen Y, Chae E. Nucleic Acids Res. 2023 Mar 15:gkad142. doi: 10.1093/nar/gkad142. PubMed 36919598.
Backbone
  Vector backbone: pICH47781
  Backbone size w/o insert (bp): 4968
  Total vector size (bp): 5327
  Vector type: Plant Expression
Growth in bacteria
  Bacterial resistance: Ampicillin, 100 μg/mL
  Growth temperature: 37°C
  Growth strain: DH5alpha
  Copy number: High Copy
Gene/Insert
  Gene/Insert name: sgRNA expression cassettes and LacZ
  Species: A. thaliana (mustard weed)
  Insert size (bp): 975
  Promoter: Ath U6 promoter
  Cloning method: Restriction Enzyme; 5′ cloning site BsaI (not destroyed); 3′ cloning site BsaI (not destroyed)
  Sequencing primers: 5′ CCTGTATCGAGTGGTGATTTTGTG; 3′ CGCCAATATATCCTGTCAAACACTG
Terms and licenses: Academic/Nonprofit Terms; Industry Terms: Not Available to Industry
Depositor comments: sgRNA position entry clone, position 6. Modified based on pICH47781.
How to cite: pECNUS_P6 was a gift from Eunyoung Chae (Addgene plasmid # 194348 ; http://n2t.net/addgene:194348 ; RRID:Addgene_194348)
